>Addgene plasmid #158274 | pLKO_HSV.Ollas.VSVg_NGFR | addgene full sequence | sequence record 328330 | Addgene NGS Result
TCGACGGTATCGATCACGAGACTAGTATCGAGCGGCCGCCCCCTTCACCGAGGGCCTATTTCCCATGATT
CCTTCATATTTGCATATACGATACAAGGCTGTTAGAGAGATAATTGGAATTAATTTGACTGTAAACACAA
AGATATTAGTACAAAATACGTGACGTAGAAAGTAATAATTTCTTGGGTAGTTTGCAGTTTTAAAATTATG
TTTTAAAATGGACTATCATATGCTTACCGTAACTTGAAAGTATTTCGATTTCTTGGCTTTATATATCTTG
TGGAAAGGACGAAACACCGGGTCTTCGAGAAGACCTGTTTTAGAGCTAGAAATAGCAAGTTAAAATAAGG
CTAGTCCGTTATCAACTTGAAAAAGTGGCACCGAGTCGGTGCTTTTTTTAATTCTCGACCTCGAGACAAA
TGGCAGTATTCATCCACAATTTTAAAAGAAAAGGGGGGATTGGGGGGTACAGTGCAGGGGAAAGAATAGT
AGACATAATAGCAACAGACATACAAACTAAAGAATTACAAAAACAAATTACAAAAATTCAAAATTTTCGG
GTTTATTACAGGGACAGCAGAGATCCACTTTGGCCGCGGCTCGAGGCGATAAGCTTTGCAAAGATGGATA
AAGTTTTAAACAGAGAGGAATCTTTGCAGCTAATGGACCTTCTAGGTCTTGAAAGGAGTGGGAATTGGCT
CCGGTGCCCGTCAGTGGGCAGAGCGCACATCGCCCACAGTCCCCGAGAAGTTGGGGGGAGGGGTCGGCAA
TTGAACCGGTGCCTAGAGAAGGTGGCGCGGGGTAAACTGGGAAAGTGATGTCGTGTACTGGCTCCGCCTT
TTTCCCGAGGGTGGGGGAGAACCGTATATAAGTGCAGTAGTCGCCGTGAACGTTCTTTTTCGCAACGGGT
TTGCCGCCAGAACACAGGTAAGTGCCGTGTGTGGTTCCCGCGGGCCTGGCCTCTTTACGGGTTATGGCCC
TTGCGTGCCTTGAATTACTTCCACCTGGCTGCAGTACGTGATTCTTGATCCCGAGCTTCGGGTTGGAAGT
GGGTGGGAGAGTTCGAGGCCTTGCGCTTAAGGAGCCCCTTCGCCTCGTGCTTGAGTTGAGGCCTGGCCTG
GGCGCTGGGGCCGCCGCGTGCGAATCTGGTGGCACCTTCGCGCCTGTCTCGCTGCTTTCGATAAGTCTCT
AGCCATTTAAAATTTTTGATGACCTGCTGCGACGCTTTTTTTCTGGCAAGATAGTCTTGTAAATGCGGGC
CAAGATCTGCACACTGGTATTTCGGTTTTTGGGGCCGCGGGCGGCGACGGGGCCCGTGCGTCCCAGCGCA
CATGTTCGGCGAGGCGGGGCCTGCGAGCGCGGCCACCGAGAATCGGACGGGGGTAGTCTCAAGCTGGCCG
GCCTGCTCTGGTGCCTGGCCTCGCGCCGCCGTGTATCGCCCCGCCCTGGGCGGCAAGGCTGGCCCGGTCG
GCACCAGTTGCGTGAGCGGAAAGATGGCCGCTTCCCGGCCCTGCTGCAGGGAGCTCAAAATGGAGGACGC
GGCGCTCGGGAGAGCGGGCGGGTGAGTCACCCACACAAAGGAAAAGGGCCTTTCCGTCCTCAGCCGTCGC
TTCATGTGACTCCACGGAGTACCGGGCGCCGTCCAGGCACCTCGATTAGTTCTCGAGCTTTTGGAGTACG
TCGTCTTTAGGTTGGGGGGAGGGGTTTTATGCGATGGAGTTTCCCCACACTGAGTGGGTGGAGACTGAAG
TTAGGCCAGCTTGGCACTTGATGTAATTCTCCTTGGAATTTGCCCTTTTTGAGTTTGGATCTTGGTTCAT
TCTCAAGCCTCAGACAGTGGTTCAAAGTTTTTTTCTTCCATTTCAGGTGTCGTGAGGAATTCTGCAGTCG
ATCGACGGTACCGCGGGCCCGGGATCCACGGTCGCCACCATGGGGGCAGGTGCCACCGGCCGCGCCATGG
ACGGGCCGCGCCTGCTGCTGTTGCTGCTTCTGGGGGTGTCCCTTGGAGGTGCCAAGGAGGCATGCCAGCC
CGAGCTGGCCCCCGAGGACCCCGAGGACGGAGGAGGCGGGGGAGGGAGCGGCTTCGCCAACGAGCTGGGC
CCCAGGCTGATGGGCAAGTGCGGAGGAGGCGGGGGAGGGTATACAGATATCGAAATGAATAGACTCGGAA
AGCCCACAGGCCTGTACACACACAGCGGTGAGTGCTGCAAAGCCTGCAACCTGGGCGAGGGTGTGGCCCA
GCCTTGTGGAGCCAACCAGACCGTGTGTGAGCCCTGCCTGGACAGCGTGACGTTCTCCGACGTGGTGAGC
GCGACCGAGCCGTGCAAGCCGTGCACCGAGTGCGTGGGGCTCCAGAGCATGTCGGCGCCGTGCGTGGAGG
CCGACGACGCCGTGTGCCGCTGCGCCTACGGCTACTACCAGGATGAGACGACTGGGCGCTGCGAGGCGTG
CCGCGTGTGCGAGGCGGGCTCGGGCCTCGTGTTCTCCTGCCAGGACAAGCAGAACACCGTGTGCGAGGAG
TGCCCCGACGGCACGTATTCCGACGAGGCCAACCACGTGGACCCGTGCCTGCCCTGCACCGTGTGCGAGG
ACACCGAGCGCCAGCTCCGCGAGTGCACACGCTGGGCCGACGCCGAGTGCGAGGAGATCCCTGGCCGTTG
GATTACACGGTCCACACCCCCAGAGGGCTCGGACAGCACAGCCCCCAGCACCCAGGAGCCTGAGGCACCT
CCAGAACAAGACCTCATAGCCAGCACGGTGGCAGGTGTGGTGACCACAGTGATGGGCAGCTCCCAGCCCG
TGGTGACCCGAGGCACCACCGACAACCTCATCCCTGTCTATTGCTCCATCCTGGCTGCTGTGGTTGTGGG
CCTTGTGGCCTACATAGCCTTCAAGAGGTGGAACAGGGGTATCCTCTAGAGCGGCCGCGTCGACAATCAA
CCTCTGGATTACAAAATTTGTGAAAGATTGACTGGTATTCTTAACTATGTTGCTCCTTTTACGCTATGTG
GATACGCTGCTTTAATGCCTTTGTATCATGCTATTGCTTCCCGTATGGCTTTCATTTTCTCCTCCTTGTA
TAAATCCTGGTTGCTGTCTCTTTATGAGGAGTTGTGGCCCGTTGTCAGGCAACGTGGCGTGGTGTGCACT
GTGTTTGCTGACGCAACCCCCACTGGTTGGGGCATTGCCACCACCTGTCAGCTCCTTTCCGGGACTTTCG
CTTTCCCCCTCCCTATTGCCACGGCGGAACTCATCGCCGCCTGCCTTGCCCGCTGCTGGACAGGGGCTCG
GCTGTTGGGCACTGACAATTCCGTGGTGTTGTCGGGGAAGCTGACGTCCTTTCCATGGCTGCTCGCCTGT
GTTGCCACCTGGATTCTGCGCGGGACGTCCTTCTGCTACGTCCCTTCGGCCCTCAATCCAGCGGACCTTC
CTTCCCGCGGCCTGCTGCCGGCTCTGCGGCCTCTTCCGCATCTTCGCCTTCGCCCTCAGACGAGTCGGAT
CTCCCTTTGGGCCGCCTCCCCGCCTGGGTACCTTTAAGACCAATGACTTACAAGGCAGCTGTAGATCTTA
GCCACTTTTTAAAAGAAAAGGGGGGACTGGAAGGGCTAATTCACTCCCAACGAAGATAAGATCTGCTTTT
TGCTTGTACTGGGTCTCTCTGGTTAGACCAGATCTGAGCCTGGGAGCTCTCTGGCTAACTAGGGAACCCA
CTGCTTAAGCCTCAATAAAGCTTGCCTTGAGTGCTTCAAGTAGTGTGTGCCCGTCTGTTGTGTGACTCTG
GTAACTAGAGATCCCTCAGACCCTTTTAGTCAGTGTGGAAAATCTCTAGCAGTAGTAGTTCATGTCATCT
TATTATTCAGTATTTATAACTTGCAAAGAAATGAATATCAGAGAGTGAGAGGAACTTGTTTATTGCAGCT
TATAATGGTTACAAATAAAGCAATAGCATCACAAATTTCACAAATAAAGCATTTTTTTCACTGCATTCTA
GTTGTGGTTTGTCCAAACTCATCAATGTATCTTATCATGTCTGGCTCTAGCTATCCCGCCCCTAACTCCG
CCCATCCCGCCCCTAACTCCGCCCAGTTCCGCCCATTCTCCGCCCCATGGCTGACTAATTTTTTTTATTT
ATGCAGAGGCCGAGGCCGCCTCGGCCTCTGAGCTATTCCAGAAGTAGTGAGGAGGCTTTTTTGGAGGCCT
AGGGACGTACCCAATTCGCCCTATAGTGAGTCGTATTACGCGCGCTCACTGGCCGTCGTTTTACAACGTC
GTGACTGGGAAAACCCTGGCGTTACCCAACTTAATCGCCTTGCAGCACATCCCCCTTTCGCCAGCTGGCG
TAATAGCGAAGAGGCCCGCACCGATCGCCCTTCCCAACAGTTGCGCAGCCTGAATGGCGAATGGG
[124 nt withheld, positions 4406-4529]
C
[91 nt withheld, positions 4531-4621]
A
[49 nt withheld, positions 4623-4671]
CCTTTGACGTTGGAGTCCACGTTCTTT
[37 nt withheld, positions 4699-4735]
ACCCTATCTCGGTCTATTCTTTTGATTTATAAGGGATTTTGCCGATTTCGGCCTATTGGTTAAAAAATGA
GCTGATTTAACAAAAATTTAACGCGAATTTTAACAAAATATTAACGCTTACAATTTAGGTGGCACTTTTC
GGGGAAATGTGCGCGGAACCCCTATTTGTTTATTTTTCTAAATACATTCAAATATGTATCCGCTCATGAG
ACAATAACCCTGATAAATGCTTCAATAATATTGAAAAAGGAAGAGTATGAGTATTCAACATTTCCGTGTC
GCCCTTATTCCCTTTTTTGCGGCATTTTGCCTTCCTGTTTTTGCTCACCCAGAAACGCTGGTGAAAGTAA
AAGATGCTGAAGATCAGTTGGGTGCACGAGTGGGTTACATCGAACTGGATCTCAACAGCGGTAAGATCCT
TGAGAGTTTTCGCCCCGAAGAACGTTTTCCAATGATGAGCACTTTTAAAGTTCTGCTATGTGGCGCGGTA
TTATCCCGTATTGACGCCGGGCAAGAGCAACTCGGTCGCCGCATACACTATTCTCAGAATGACTTGGTTG
AGTACTCACCAGTCACAGAAAAGCATCTTACGGATGGCATGACAGTAAGAGAATTATGCAGTGCTGCCAT
AACCATGAGTGATAACACTGCGGCCAACTTACTTCTGACAACGATCGGAGGACCGAAGGAGCTAACCGCT
TTTTTGCACAACATGGGGGATCATGTAACTCGCCTTGATCGTTGGGAACCGGAGCTGAATGAAGCCATAC
CAAACGACGAGCGTGACACCACGATGCCTGTAGCAATGGCAACAACGTTGCGCAAACTATTAACTGGCGA
ACTACTTACTCTAGCTTCCCGGCAACAATTAATAGACTGGATGGAGGCGGATAAAGTTGCAGGACCACTT
CTGCGCTCGGCCCTTCCGGCTGGCTGGTTTATTGCTGATAAATCTGGAGCCGGTGAGCGTGGGTCTCGCG
GTATCATTGCAGCACTGGGGCCAGATGGTAAGCCCTCCCGTATCGTAGTTATCTACACGACGGGGAGTCA
GGCAACTATGGATGAACGAAATAGACAGATCGCTGAGATAGGTGCCTCACTGATTAAGCATTGGTAACTG
TCAGACCAAGTTTACTCATATATACTTTAGATTGATTTAAAACTTCATTTTTAATTTAAAAGGATCTAGG
TGAAGATCCTTTTTGATAATCTCATGACCAAAATCCCTTAACGTGAGTTTTCGTTCCACTGAGCGTCAGA
CCCCGTAGAAAAGATCAAAGGATCTTCTTGAGATCCTTTTTTTCTGCGCGTAATCTGCTGCTTGCAAACA
AAAAAACCACCGCTACCAGCGGTGGTTTGTTTGCCGGATCAAGAGCTACCAACTCTTTTTCCGAAGGTAA
CTGGCTTCAGCAGAGCGCAGATACCAAATACTGTTCTTCTAGTGTAGCCGTAGTTAGGCCACCACTTCAA
GAACTCTGTAGCACCGCCTACATACCTCGCTCTGCTAATCCTGTTACCAGTGGCTGCTGCCAGTGGCGAT
AAGTCGTGTCTTACCGGGTTGGACTCAAGACGATAGTTACCGGATAAGGCGCAGCGGTCGGGCTGAACGG
GGGGTTCGTGCACACAGCCCAGCTTGGAGCGAACGACCTACACCGAACTGAGATACCTACAGCGTGAGCT
ATGAGAAAGCGCCACGCTTCCCGAAGGGAGAAAGGCGGACAGGTATCCGGTAAGCGGCAGGGTCGGAACA
GGAGAGCGCACGAGGGAGCTTCCAGGGGGAAACGCCTGGTATCTTTATAGTCCTGTCGGGTTTCGCCACC
TCTGACTTGAGCGTCGATTTTTGTGATGCTCGTCAGGGGGGCGGAGCCTATGGAAAAACGCCAGCAACGC
GGCCTTTTTACGGTTCCTGGCCTTTTGCTGGCCTTTTGCTCACATGTTCTTTCCTGCGTTATCCCCTGAT
TCTGTGGATAACCGTATTACCGCCTTTGAGTGAGCTGATACCGCTCGCCGCAGCCGAACGACCGAGCGCA
GCGAGTCAGTGAGCGAGGAAGCGGAAGAGCGCCCAATACGCAAACCGCCTCTCCCCGCGCGTTGGCCGAT
TCATTAATGCAGCTGGCACGACAGGTTTCCCGACTGGAAAGCGGGCAGTGAGCGCAACGCAATTAATGTG
AGTTAGCTCACTCATTAGGCACCCCAGGCTTTACACTTTATGCTTCCGGCTCGTATGTTGTGTGGAATTG
TGAGCGGATAACAATTTCACACAGGAAACAGCTATGACCATGATTACGCCAAGCGCGCAATTAACCCTCA
CTAAAGGGAACAAAAGCTGGAGCTGCAAGCTTAATGTAGTCTTATGCAATACTCTTGTAGTCTTGCAACA
TGGTAACGATGAGTTAGCAACATGCCTTACAAGGAGAGAAAAAGCACCGTGCATGGCGATTGGTGGAAGT
AAGGTGGTACGATCGTGCCTTATTAGGAAGGCAACAGACGGGTCTGACATGGATTGGACGAACCACTGAA
TTGCCGCATTGCAGAGATATTGTATTTAAGTGCCTAGCTCGATACATAAACGGGTCTCTCTGGTTAGACC
AGATCTGAGCCTGGGAGCTCTCTGGCTAACTAGGGAACCCACTGCTTAAGCCTCAATAAAGCTTGCCTTG
AGTGCTTCAAGTAGTGTGTGCCCGTCTGTTGTGTGACTCTGGTAACTAGAGATCCCTCAGACCCTTTTAG
TCAGTGTGGAAAATCTCTAGCAGTGGCGCCCGAACAGGGACTTGAAAGCGAAAGGGAAACCAGAGGAGCT
CTCTCGACGCAGGACTCGGCTTGCTGAAGCGCGCACGGCAAGAGGCGAGGGGCGGCGACTGGTGAGTACG
CCAAAAATTTTGACTAGCGGAGGCTAGAAGGAGAGAGATGGGTGCGAGAGCGTCAGTATTAAGCGGGGGA
GAATTAGATCGCGATGGGAAAAAATTCGGTTAAGGCCAGGGGGAAAGAAAAAATATAAATTAAAACATAT
AGTATGGGCAAGCAGGGAGCTAGAACGATTCGCAGTTAATCCTGGCCTGTTAGAAACATCAGAAGGCTGT
AGACAAATACTGGGACAGCTACAACCATCCCTTCAGACAGGATCAGAAGAACTTAGATCATTATATAATA
CAGTAGCAACCCTCTATTGTGTGCATCAAAGGATAGAGATAAAAGACACCAAGGAAGCTTTAGACAAGAT
AGAGGAAGAGCAAAACAAAAGTAAGACCACCGCACAGCAAGCGGCCGCTGATCTTCAGACCTGGAGGAGG
AGATATGAGGGACAATTGGAGAAGTGAATTATATAAATATAAAGTAGTAAAAATTGAACCATTAGGAGTA
GCACCCACCAAGGCAAAGAGAAGAGTGGTGCAGAGAGAAAAAAGAGCAGTGGGAATAGGAGCTTTGTTCC
TTGGGTTCTTGGGAGCAGCAGGAAGCACTATGGGCGCAGCGTCAATGACGCTGACGGTACAGGCCAGACA
ATTATTGTCTGGTATAGTGCAGCAGCAGAACAATTTGCTGAGGGCTATTGAGGCGCAACAGCATCTGTTG
CAACTCACAGTCTGGGGCATCAAGCAGCTCCAGGCAAGAATCCTGGCTGTGGAAAGATACCTAAAGGATC
AACAGCTCCTGGGGATTTGGGGTTGCTCTGGAAAACTCATTTGCACCACTGCTGTGCCTTGGAATGCTAG
TTGGAGTAATAAATCTCTGGAACAGATTTGGAATCACACGACCTGGATGGAGTGGGACAGAGAAATTAAC
AATTACACAAGCTTAATACACTCCTTAATTGAAGAATCGCAAAACCAGCAAGAAAAGAATGAACAAGAAT
TATTGGAATTAGATAAATGGGCAAGTTTGTGGAATTGGTTTAACATAACAAATTGGCTGTGGTATATAAA
ATTATTCATAATGATAGTAGGAGGCTTGGTAGGTTTAAGAATAGTTTTTGCTGTACTTTCTATAGTGAAT
AGAGTTAGGCAGGGATATTCACCATTATCGTTTCAGACCCACCTCCCAACCCCGAGGGGACCCGACAGGC
CCGAAGGAATAGAAGAAGAAGGTGGAGAGAGAGACAGAGACAGATCCATTCGATTAGTGAACGGATC
Features (pLannotate 1.2.2; 29 found; start..end, strand, type, name):
     50..290     +  promoter       U6 promoter: RNA polymerase III promoter for human U6 snRNA
    317..392     +  misc_RNA       gRNA scaffold: guide RNA scaffold for the Streptococcus pyogenes CRISPR/Cas9 system
    440..557     +  misc_feature   cPPT/CTS: central polypurine tract and central termination sequence of HIV-1
    624..690     +  CDS            small t antigen (fragment): SV40 (simian virus 40) small t antigen
    697..1875    +  promoter       EF-1α promoter: strong constitutive promoter for human elongation factor EF-1α
   1892..1917    +  misc_feature   MCS (fragment): multiple cloning site
   1930..2904    +  CDS            NGFR (fragment): TNR16_HUMAN - Also known as TNFRSF16. Experimental evidence at protein level: Swiss-Prot protein existence level 1. Low affinity receptor which can bind to NGF, BDNF, NTF3, and NTF4. Forms a heterodimeric receptor with SORCS2 that binds the precursor forms of NGF, BDNF and NTF3 with high affinity, and has much lower affinity for mature NGF and BDNF (PubMed:24908487). Plays an important role in differentiation and survival of specific neuronal populations during development (By similarity). Can mediate cell survival as well as cell death of neural cells. Plays a role in the inactivation of RHOA
   2935..3523    +  misc_feature   WPRE: woodchuck hepatitis virus posttranscriptional regulatory element
   3528..3665    +  CDS            nef (fragment): NEF_HV1LA - Experimental evidence at protein level: Swiss-Prot protein existence level 1. Extracellular Nef protein targets CD4(+) T-lymphocytes for apoptosis by interacting with CXCR4 surface receptors. From Human immunodeficiency virus type 1 group M subtype B (isolate Lai) (HIV-1).
   3651..3831    +  LTR            5' LTR (truncated): truncated 5' long terminal repeat (LTR) from HIV-1
   3903..4024    +  polyA_signal   SV40 poly(A) signal: SV40 polyadenylation signal
   4064..4199    +  rep_origin     SV40 ori: SV40 origin of replication
   4220..4238    -  promoter       T7 promoter: promoter for bacteriophage T7 RNA polymerase
   4246..4401    +  CDS            lacZα (fragment): LacZα fragment of β-galactosidase; lacZ fragment
   4406..4834    +  rep_origin     f1 ori (sequence partly withheld): f1 bacteriophage origin of replication; arrow indicates direction of (+) strand synthesis
   4887..4991    +  promoter       AmpR promoter: bla
   4992..5852    +  CDS            AmpR: β-lactamase; bla; confers resistance to ampicillin, carbenicillin, and related antibiotics
   6023..6611    +  rep_origin     ori: high-copy-number ColE1/pMB1/pBR322/pUC origin of replication
   6794..6886    +  CDS            lacI (fragment): lac repressor; lacI; The lac repressor binds to the lac operator to inhibit transcription in E. coli. This inhibition can be relieved by adding lactose or isopropyl-β-D-thiogalactopyranoside (IPTG).
   6899..6920    +  protein_bind   CAP binding site: CAP binding activates transcription in the presence of cAMP. E. coli catabolite activator protein
   6935..6965    +  promoter       lac promoter: promoter for the E. coli lac operon
   6973..6989    +  protein_bind   lac operator: The lac repressor binds to the lac operator to inhibit transcription in E. coli. This inhibition can be relieved by adding lactose or isopropyl-β-D-thiogalactopyranoside (IPTG). lac repressor encoded by lacI
   7034..7052    +  promoter       T3 promoter: promoter for bacteriophage T3 RNA polymerase
   7080..7306    +  promoter       RSV promoter: Rous sarcoma virus enhancer/promoter
   7307..7487    +  LTR            5' LTR (truncated): truncated 5' long terminal repeat (LTR) from HIV-1
   7534..7659    +  misc_feature   HIV-1 Ψ: packaging signal of human immunodeficiency virus type 1
   7643..8006    +  CDS            HIV-1 gag (fragment): gag protein from human immunodeficiency virus 1; gag
   8152..8385    +  misc_feature   RRE: The Rev response element (RRE) of HIV-1 allows for Rev-dependent mRNA export from the nucleus to the cytoplasm.
   8762..8862    +  CDS            Rev (fragment): human immunodeficiency virus 1 (HIV-1) Rev protein; rev; enhances nuclear export of unspliced and incompletely spliced viral mRNAs
