[The description below was written by a language model from this plasmid's Addgene catalogue record and pLannotate feature annotations shown in this document.]
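Description:
pLKO_HSV.Ollas.VSVg_NGFR is a lentiviral CRISPR vector on the pLKO backbone (about 8.9 kb in the sequenced record) that pairs a guide RNA expression cassette with a protein barcode, or "Pro-Code". It is propagated in E. coli through a high-copy ColE1/pUC-type origin with ampicillin selection (AmpR), and the backbone also carries an f1 origin, an SV40 origin and poly(A) signal, and remnants of lac, T3 and T7 elements. The viral portion has a third-generation-style layout. An RSV promoter is fused to a truncated HIV-1 5' LTR and drives genomic RNA production in packaging cells. This is followed by the Ψ packaging signal with a gag fragment, the Rev response element, a cPPT/CTS, and a downstream truncated LTR. The annotation software labels that downstream LTR as a 5' LTR, but it occupies the 3' position.

Between the LTRs sit two expression units. A human U6 Pol III promoter lies upstream of the S. pyogenes Cas9 gRNA scaffold, forming the cassette into which an sgRNA spacer is cloned. The record does not state the cloning sites. Downstream, the EF-1α promoter drives human NGFR truncated to remove its signaling domain (dNGFR), an inert surface protein that carries an N-terminal combination of three linear epitopes: HSV, Ollas and VSVg. The epitopes themselves are not separately annotated in the feature table. A WPRE follows to enhance transcript expression. No Cas9 or mammalian drug-selection marker is annotated, so the nuclease must presumably be supplied separately.

Each epitope combination marks a distinct vector, so antibody staining and cytometry can identify which sgRNA a given cell received. This supports vector and cell tracking and pooled phenotypic CRISPR screens at single-cell resolution.
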