Addgene plasmid #158274: pLKO_HSV.Ollas.VSVg_NGFR
Purpose: Protein Barcode (Pro-Code) for vector/cell tracking. Contains U6 trRNA cassette for sgRNA cloning. Enables phenotypic CRISPR screens at a single cell resolution (using cytometry).
Depositing lab: Brian Brown. Depositing organization: Icahn School of Medicine at Mount Sinai. Publication: Protein Barcodes Enable High-Dimensional Single-Cell CRISPR Screens. Wroblewska A, Dhainaut M, Ben-Zvi B, Rose SA, Park ES, Amir ED, Bektesevic A, Baccarini A, Merad M, Rahman AH, Brown BD. Cell. 2018 Nov 1;175(4):1141-1155.e16. doi: 10.1016/j.cell.2018.09.022. Epub 2018 Oct 18. PubMed 30343902.
Backbone
  Vector backbone: pLKO
  Backbone size w/o insert (bp): 9000
  Vector type: Lentiviral, CRISPR
Growth in bacteria
  Bacterial resistance: Ampicillin, 100 μg/mL
  Growth temperature: 37°C
  Growth strain: NEB Stable
  Copy number: High Copy
Gene/Insert
  Gene/Insert name: Pro-Code Tagged human dNGFR
  Species: H. sapiens (human)
  Insert size (bp): 1000
  Mutation: Truncation of the signaling domain
  Entrez Gene: NGFR (a.k.a. CD271, Gp80-LNGFR, TNFRSF16, p75(NTR), p75NTR)
  Promoter: EF1a
  Tag / fusion protein: HSV.Ollas.VSVg (N terminal on insert)
  Cloning method: Restriction Enzyme; 5′ cloning site Unknown (unknown if destroyed)
  Sequencing primers: 5′ cctttttgagtttggatcttggttcat
Terms and licenses: Academic/Nonprofit Terms; Industry Terms: Not Available to Industry
How to cite: pLKO_HSV.Ollas.VSVg_NGFR was a gift from Brian Brown (Addgene plasmid # 158274 ; http://n2t.net/addgene:158274 ; RRID:Addgene_158274)
