>Addgene plasmid #158274 | pLKO_HSV.Ollas.VSVg_NGFR | depositor partial sequence | sequence record 305417 | Tagged NGFR
ATGGGGGCAGGTGCCACCGGCCGCGCCATGGACGGGCCGCGCCTGCTGCTGTTGCTGCTTCTGGGGGTGT
CCCTTGGAGGTGCCAAGGAGGCATGCCAGCCCGAGCTGGCCCCCGAGGACCCCGAGGACGGAGGAGGCGG
GGGAGGGAGCGGCTTCGCCAACGAGCTGGGCCCCAGGCTGATGGGCAAGTGCGGAGGAGGCGGGGGAGGG
TATACAGATATCGAAATGAATAGACTCGGAAAGCCCACAGGCCTGTACACACACAGCGGTGAGTGCTGCA
AAGCCTGCAACCTGGGCGAGGGTGTGGCCCAGCCTTGTGGAGCCAACCAGACCGTGTGTGAGCCCTGCCT
GGACAGCGTGACGTTCTCCGACGTGGTGAGCGCGACCGAGCCGTGCAAGCCGTGCACCGAGTGCGTGGGG
CTCCAGAGCATGTCGGCGCCGTGCGTGGAGGCCGACGACGCCGTGTGCCGCTGCGCCTACGGCTACTACC
AGGATGAGACGACTGGGCGCTGCGAGGCGTGCCGCGTGTGCGAGGCGGGCTCGGGCCTCGTGTTCTCCTG
CCAGGACAAGCAGAACACCGTGTGCGAGGAGTGCCCCGACGGCACGTATTCCGACGAGGCCAACCACGTG
GACCCGTGCCTGCCCTGCACCGTGTGCGAGGACACCGAGCGCCAGCTCCGCGAGTGCACACGCTGGGCCG
ACGCCGAGTGCGAGGAGATCCCTGGCCGTTGGATTACACGGTCCACACCCCCAGAGGGCTCGGACAGCAC
AGCCCCCAGCACCCAGGAGCCTGAGGCACCTCCAGAACAAGACCTCATAGCCAGCACGGTGGCAGGTGTG
GTGACCACAGTGATGGGCAGCTCCCAGCCCGTGGTGACCCGAGGCACCACCGACAACCTCATCCCTGTCT
ATTGCTCCATCCTGGCTGCTGTGGTTGTGGGCCTTGTGGCCTACATAGCCTTCAAGAGGTGGAACAGGGG
TATCCTCTAG
